>Addgene plasmid #74687 | pPhlF-P3 | depositor full sequence | sequence record 141112 | Full plasmid
AACGATCGTTGGCTGTGTTGACAATTAATCATCGGCTCGTATAATGTGTGGAATTGTGAGCGCTCACAAT
TAGCGGTCAACGCATGTGCTTTGCGTTCTGATGAGACAGTGATGTCGAAACCGCCTCTACAAATAATTTT
GTTTAACTTTACGAGGGCGATCCTATGGCACGTACCCCGAGCCGTAGCAGCATTGGTAGCCTGCGTAGTC
CGCATACCCATAAAGCAATTCTGACCAGCACCATTGAAATCCTGAAAGAATGTGGTTATAGCGGTCTGAG
CATTGAAAGCGTTGCACGTCGTGCCGGTGCAAGCAAACCGACCATTTATCGTTGGTGGACCAATAAAGCA
GCACTGATTGCCGAAGTGTATGAAAATGAAAGCGAACAGGTGCGTAAATTTCCGGATCTGGGTAGCTTTA
AAGCCGATCTGGATTTTCTGCTGCGTAATCTGTGGAAAGTTTGGCGTGAAACCATTTGTGGTGAAGCATT
TCGTTGTGTTATTGCAGAAGCACAGCTGGACCCTGCAACCCTGACCCAGCTGAAAGATCAGTTTATGGAA
CGTCGTCGTGAGATGCCGAAAAAACTGGTTGAAAATGCCATTAGCAATGGTGAACTGCCGAAAGATACCA
ATCGTGAACTGCTGCTGGATATGATTTTTGGTTTTTGTTGGTATCGCCTGCTGACCGAACAGCTGACCGT
TGAACAGGATATTGAAGAATTTACCTTCCTGCTGATTAATGGTGTTTGTCCGGGTACACAGCGTTAAGGA
AACACAGAAAAAAGCCCGCACCTGACAGTGCGGGCTTTTTTTTTCGACCAAAGGTACTCGACGTACGGTG
GAATCTGATTCGTTACCAATTGACATGATACGAAACGTACCGTATCGTTAAGGTAGCTGTCACCGGATGT
GCTTTCCGGTCTGATGAGTCCGTGAGGACGAAACAGCCTCTACAAATAATTTTGTTTAATACTAGAGAAA
GAGGGGAAATACTAGATGGTGAGCAAGGGCGAGGAGCTGTTCACCGGGGTGGTGCCCATCCTGGTCGAGC
TGGACGGCGACGTAAACGGCCACAAGTTCAGCGTGTCCGGCGAGGGCGAGGGCGATGCCACCTACGGCAA
GCTGACCCTGAAGTTCATCTGCACCACAGGCAAGCTGCCCGTGCCCTGGCCCACCCTCGTGACCACCTTC
GGCTACGGCCTGCAATGCTTCGCCCGCTACCCCGACCACATGAAGCTGCACGACTTCTTCAAGTCCGCCA
TGCCCGAAGGCTACGTCCAGGAGCGCACCATCTTCTTCAAGGACGACGGCAACTACAAGACCCGCGCCGA
GGTGAAGTTCGAGGGCGACACCCTGGTGAACCGCATCGAGCTGAAGGGCATCGACTTCAAGGAGGACGGC
AACATCCTGGGGCACAAGCTGGAGTACAACTACAACAGCCACAACGTCTATATCATGGCCGACAAGCAGA
AGAACGGCATCAAGGTGAACTTCAAGATCCGCCACAACATCGAGGACGGCAGCGTGCAGCTCGCCGACCA
CTACCAGCAGAACACCCCAATCGGCGACGGCCCCGTGCTGCTGCCCGACAACCACTACCTTAGCTACCAG
TCCGCCCTGAGCAAAGACCCCAACGAGAAGCGCGATCACATGGTCCTGCTGGAGTTCGTGACCGCCGCCG
GGATCACTCTCGGCATGGACGAGCTGTACAAGTAACTCGGTACCAAATTCCAGAAAAGAGGCCTCCCGAA
AGGGGGGCCTTTTTTCGTTTTGGTCC
Features (pLannotate 1.2.2; 6 found; start..end, strand, type, name):
     18..46      +  promoter       tac promoter: strong E. coli promoter; hybrid between the trp and lac UV5 promoters
     52..71      +  protein_bind   lac operator (symmetric): The lac repressor binds to the lac operator to inhibit transcription in E. coli. This inhibition can be relieved by adding lactose or isopropyl-β-D-thiogalactopyranoside (IPTG). The symmetric lac operator was optimized for tight binding of lac repressor. lac repressor encoded by lacI
     70..125     +  ncRNA          Hammerhead 3: Accession: RF00008 - Hammerhead ribozyme (type III)
    745..813     +  ncRNA          Thr leader (fragment): Accession: RF00506 - Threonine operon leader
    897..946     +  misc_RNA       sTRSV HHRz: hammerhead ribozyme from the tobacco ringspot virus satellite RNA (Khvorova et al., 2003)
    996..1715    +  CDS            EYFP: enhanced YFP mammalian codon-optimized
