[The description below was written by a language model from this plasmid's Addgene catalogue record and pLannotate feature annotations shown in this document.]
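Description:
pPhlF-P3 is a low-copy bacterial expression plasmid built on the pAN801 backbone and selected with kanamycin, carrying a single transcriptional NOT gate based on the PhlF repressor. The catalogue lists a total size of 5,706 bp, of which 1,776 bp is the insert PTac-RBSP3-PhlF-PPhlF-YFP. The annotated sequence, although labelled as the full plasmid, is only 1,776 nt long and so appears to correspond to the insert alone. The backbone's origin of replication and kanamycin resistance gene are therefore not covered by the feature table, and the origin is not stated in the record.

Within the annotated region, a tac promoter followed by a symmetric lac operator forms the IPTG-responsive input, provided lac repressor is available. A source of lacI is not visible in the annotated portion. Downstream lies a type III hammerhead ribozyme, a part commonly used to cleave off the 5' leader and insulate translation from promoter context. According to the insert name, this is followed by the "P3" ribosome binding site variant and the PhlF coding sequence, neither of which was detected by the automated annotation. The unannotated stretch between the ribozyme and a fragment resembling the threonine operon leader is consistent with their position. That fragment may serve as a terminator, though the record does not say so. The output module consists of the PhlF-repressible PPhlF promoter (named in the insert but not annotated), an sTRSV hammerhead ribozyme and an EYFP reporter.

Raising input promoter activity increases PhlF, which represses YFP, so fluorescence reports the gate's inverted response. The construct serves to characterise this gate variant's response function in E. coli for automated genetic circuit design.
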