Addgene plasmid #74687: pPhlF-P3
Purpose: PhlF-P3 gate
Depositing lab: Christopher Voigt. Depositing organization: Massachusetts Institute of Technology. Publication: Genetic circuit design automation. Nielsen AA, Der BS, Shin J, Vaidyanathan P, Paralanov V, Strychalski EA, Ross D, Densmore D, Voigt CA. Science. 2016 Apr 1;352(6281):aac7341. doi: 10.1126/science.aac7341. PubMed 27034378.
Backbone
  Vector backbone: pAN801
  Backbone manufacturer: Alec Nielsen
  Backbone size w/o insert (bp): 3930
  Total vector size (bp): 5706
  Vector type: Bacterial Expression
Growth in bacteria
  Bacterial resistance: Kanamycin, 50 μg/mL
  Growth temperature: 37°C
  Growth strain: DH5alpha
  Copy number: Low Copy
Gene/Insert
  Gene/Insert name: PTac-RBSP3-PhlF-PPhlF-YFP
  Species: E. coli
  Insert size (bp): 1776
Terms and licenses: Academic/Nonprofit Terms; Industry Terms: Not Available to Industry
How to cite: pPhlF-P3 was a gift from Christopher Voigt (Addgene plasmid # 74687 ; http://n2t.net/addgene:74687 ; RRID:Addgene_74687)
