>Addgene plasmid #74687 | pPhlF-P3 | addgene partial sequence | sequence record 142630 | pTac-F 5'-cggctcgtataatgtgtgga-3'
CTTTGCGTTCTGATGAGACAGTGATGTCGAAACCGCCTCTACAAATAATTTTGTTTAACTTTACGAGGGC
GATCCTATGGCACGTACCCCGAGCCGTAGCAGCATTGGTAGCCTGCGTAGTCCGCATACCCATAAAGCAA
TTCTGACCAGCACCATTGAAATCCTGAAAGAATGTGGTTATAGCGGTCTGAGCATTGAAAGCGTTGCACG
TCGTGCCGGTGCAAGCAAACCGACCATTTATCGTTGGTGGACCAATAAAGCAGCACTGATTGCCGAAGTG
TATGAAAATGAAAGCGAACAGGTGCGTAAATTTCCGGATCTGGGTAGCTTTAAAGCCGATCTGGATTTTC
TGCTGCGTAATCTGTGGAAAGTTTGGCGTGAAACCATTTGTGGTGAAGCATTTCGTTGTGTTATTGCAGA
AGCACAGCTGGACCCTGCAACCCTGACCCAGCTGAAAGATCAGTTTATGGAACGTCGTCGTGAGATGCCG
AAAAAACTGGTTGAAAATGCCATTAGCAATGGTGAACTGCCGAAAGATACCAATCGTGAACTGCTGCTGG
ATATGATTTTTGGTTTTTGTTGGTATCGCCTGCTGACCGAACAGCTGACCGTTGAACAGGATATTGAAGA
ATTTACCTTCCTGCTGATTAATGGTGTTTGTCCGGGTACACAGCGTTAAGGAAACACAGAAAA
