>Addgene plasmid #74687 | pPhlF-P3 | addgene partial sequence | sequence record 142696 | EGFP-N 5'-CGTCGCCGTCCAGCTCGACCAG-3'
CCATCTAGTATTTCCCCTCTTTCTCTAGTATTAAACAAAATTATTTGTAGAGGCTGTTTCGTCCTCACGG
ACTCATCAGACCGGAAAGCACATCCGGTGACAGCTACCTTAACGATACGGTACGTTTCGTATCATGTCAA
TTGGTAACGAATCAGATTCCACCGTACGTCGAGTACCTTTGGTCGAAAAAAAAAGCCCGCACTGTCAGGT
GCGGGCTTTTTTCTGTGTTTCCTTAACGCTGTGTACCCGGACAAACACCATTAATCAGCAGGAAGGTAAA
TTCTTCAATATCCTGTTCAACGGTCAGCTGTTCGGTCAGCAGGCGATACCAACAAAAACCAAAAATCATA
TCCAGCAGCAGTTCACGATTGGTATCTTTCGGCAGTTCACCATTGCTAATGGCATTTTCAACCAGTTTTT
TCGGCATCTCACGACGACGTTCCATAAACTGATCTTTCAGCTGGGTCAGGGTTGCAGGGTCCAGCTGTGC
TTCTGCAATAACACAACGAAATGCTTCACCACAAATGGTTTCACGCCAAACTTTCCACAGATTACGCAGC
AGAAAATCCAGATCGGCTTTAAAGCTACCCAGATCCGGAAATTTACGCACCTGTTCGCTTTCATTTTCAT
ACACTTCGGCAATCAGTGCTGCTTTATTGGTCCACCAACGATAAATGGTCGGTTTGCTTGCACCGGCACG
ACGTGCAACGCTTTCAATGCTCAGACCGCTATAACCACATTCTTTCAGGATTTCAATGGTGCTGGTCAGA
ATTGCTTTATGGGTATGCGGACTACGCAGGCTACCAATGCTGCTACGGCTCGGG
